Addgene plasmid #143290: TFORF1539
Purpose: Lentiviral vector for overexpressing transcription factor ORFs with unique 24-bp barcodes. Barcodes facilitate identification of transcription factors in pooled screens.
Depositing lab: Feng Zhang. Depositing organization: Broad Institute. Publication: A transcription factor atlas of directed differentiation. Joung J, Ma S, Tay T, Geiger-Schuller KR, Kirchgatterer PC, Verdine VK, Guo B, Arias-Garcia MA, Allen WE, Singh A, Kuksenko O, Abudayyeh OO, Gootenberg JS, Fu Z, Macrae RK, Buenrostro JD, Regev A, Zhang F. Cell. 2023 Jan 5;186(1):209-229.e26. doi: 10.1016/j.cell.2022.11.026. PubMed 36608654.
Backbone
  Vector backbone: pLX_TRC317
  Backbone manufacturer: Broad Institute Genetic Perturbation Platform
  Backbone size w/o insert (bp): 8264
  Vector type: Mammalian Expression, Lentiviral
  Selectable markers: Puromycin
Growth in bacteria
  Bacterial resistance: Ampicillin, 100 μg/mL
  Growth temperature: 37°C
  Growth strain: NEB Stable
  Copy number: High Copy
Gene/Insert
  Gene/Insert name: ZBTB47
  Species: H. sapiens (human)
  Insert size (bp): 2345
  Entrez Gene: ZBTB47 (a.k.a. ZNF651, KIAA1190, DKFZp434N0615)
  Promoter: EF1a
  Cloning method: Unknown
  Sequencing primers: 5′ GGGTGGAGACTGAAGTTAGGCCAG; 3′ CACATAGCGTAAAAGGAGCAACATAG
Terms and licenses: Academic/Nonprofit Terms; Industry Terms: Not Available to Industry
Depositor comments: NM_145166,ENST00000232974 . The transcription factor ORF portion of this plasmid was synthesized by Genewiz. Please test multiple small colonies in case of plasmid recombination. To make this collection available in a timely manner, a portion of this collection was not fully sequenced by Addgene. If an Addgene verified full plasmid sequence is not available, please contact us prior to placing an order to request the full sequence.
How to cite: TFORF1539 was a gift from Feng Zhang (Addgene plasmid # 143290 ; http://n2t.net/addgene:143290 ; RRID:Addgene_143290)
