[The description below was written by a language model from this plasmid's Addgene catalogue record and pLannotate feature annotations shown in this document.]
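Description:
TFORF1539 is a third-generation-style, self-inactivating lentiviral expression plasmid built on the pLX_TRC317 backbone and carrying the human transcription factor ZBTB47 (also known as ZNF651 or KIAA1190) as an overexpression ORF. It is one member of a large barcoded transcription factor ORF collection. In bacteria it is maintained by a high-copy ColE1/pUC-type origin and selected with ampicillin through the β-lactamase gene. An f1 origin and remnants of a lac/lacZα cloning region with T3 and T7 promoters are also present in the backbone. The depositor notes that the plasmid can recombine, as is common for LTR-containing vectors.

The viral genome is transcribed from an RSV promoter fused to a truncated HIV-1 5' LTR. It contains the Ψ packaging signal with a partial gag sequence, the Rev response element for nuclear export of the full-length RNA, a cPPT/CTS element, and a ΔU3 3' LTR that inactivates LTR promoter activity after integration, followed by an SV40 polyadenylation signal. Within this unit, an SV40 early promoter drives puromycin N-acetyltransferase for selection of transduced mammalian cells. Downstream, the EF-1α promoter drives the ZBTB47 coding sequence, with a WPRE after it to enhance transcript stability and expression. According to the catalogue purpose, each construct in the collection carries a unique 24-bp barcode that identifies the ORF. The barcode is not annotated in the feature table, and the short U6-like fragment annotated between the ORF and WPRE is probably just a partial sequence match. The vector is intended for pooled or arrayed overexpression screens, such as directed differentiation studies, where barcode readout identifies the transcription factor.
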