Features (pLannotate 1.2.2; 31 found; start..end, strand, type, name):
      5..231     +  promoter       RSV promoter: Rous sarcoma virus enhancer/promoter
    232..412     +  LTR            5' LTR (truncated): truncated 5' long terminal repeat (LTR) from HIV-1
    459..584     +  misc_feature   HIV-1 Ψ: packaging signal of human immunodeficiency virus type 1
    568..931     +  CDS            HIV-1 gag (fragment): gag protein from human immunodeficiency virus 1; gag
   1077..1310    +  misc_feature   RRE: The Rev response element (RRE) of HIV-1 allows for Rev-dependent mRNA export from the nucleus to the cytoplasm.
   1687..1713    +  CDS            Rev (fragment): human immunodeficiency virus 1 (HIV-1) Rev protein; rev; enhances nuclear export of unspliced and incompletely spliced viral mRNAs
   1720..1743    +  promoter       SV40 promoter (fragment): SV40 early promoter
   1744..1815    +  promoter       SV40 promoter (fragment): SV40 enhancer and early promoter
   1839..1974    +  rep_origin     SV40 ori: SV40 origin of replication
   2020..2616    +  CDS            PuroR (fragment): puromycin N-acetyltransferase; pac from Streptomyces; confers resistance to puromycin
   2665..2782    +  misc_feature   cPPT/CTS: central polypurine tract and central termination sequence of HIV-1
   2847..2913    +  CDS            small t antigen (fragment): SV40 (simian virus 40) small t antigen
   2920..4098    +  promoter       EF-1α promoter: strong constitutive promoter for human elongation factor EF-1α
   4115..6355    +  CDS            ZBTB47: ZBT47_HUMAN - Also known as KIAA1190, ZNF651. Experimental evidence at protein level: Swiss-Prot protein existence level 1. May be involved in transcriptional regulation. From Homo sapiens (Human).
   6371..6424    +  promoter       U6 promoter (fragment): RNA polymerase III promoter for human U6 snRNA
   6466..7054    +  misc_feature   WPRE: woodchuck hepatitis virus posttranscriptional regulatory element
   7105..7124    +  misc_feature   cPPT/CTS (fragment): central polypurine tract and central termination sequence of HIV-1
   7126..7359    +  LTR            3' LTR (ΔU3): self-inactivating 3' long terminal repeat (LTR) from HIV-1
   7437..7558    +  polyA_signal   SV40 poly(A) signal: SV40 polyadenylation signal
   7598..7733    +  rep_origin     SV40 ori: SV40 origin of replication
   7754..7772    -  promoter       T7 promoter: promoter for bacteriophage T7 RNA polymerase
   7780..7935    +  CDS            lacZα (fragment): LacZα fragment of β-galactosidase; lacZ fragment
   7940..8368    +  rep_origin     f1 ori (sequence partly withheld): f1 bacteriophage origin of replication; arrow indicates direction of (+) strand synthesis
   8421..8525    +  promoter       AmpR promoter: bla
   8526..9386    +  CDS            AmpR: β-lactamase; bla; confers resistance to ampicillin, carbenicillin, and related antibiotics
   9557..10145   +  rep_origin     ori: high-copy-number ColE1/pMB1/pBR322/pUC origin of replication
  10328..10420   +  CDS            lacI (fragment): lac repressor; lacI; The lac repressor binds to the lac operator to inhibit transcription in E. coli. This inhibition can be relieved by adding lactose or isopropyl-β-D-thiogalactopyranoside (IPTG).
  10433..10454   +  protein_bind   CAP binding site: CAP binding activates transcription in the presence of cAMP. E. coli catabolite activator protein
  10469..10499   +  promoter       lac promoter: promoter for the E. coli lac operon
  10507..10523   +  protein_bind   lac operator: The lac repressor binds to the lac operator to inhibit transcription in E. coli. This inhibition can be relieved by adding lactose or isopropyl-β-D-thiogalactopyranoside (IPTG). lac repressor encoded by lacI
  10568..10586   +  promoter       T3 promoter: promoter for bacteriophage T3 RNA polymerase
>Addgene plasmid #143290 | TFORF1539 | addgene full sequence | sequence record 396147 | Addgene NGS Result
TTAATGTAGTCTTATGCAATACTCTTGTAGTCTTGCAACATGGTAACGATGAGTTAGCAACATGCCTTAC
AAGGAGAGAAAAAGCACCGTGCATGCCGATTGGTGGAAGTAAGGTGGTACGATCGTGCCTTATTAGGAAG
GCAACAGACGGGTCTGACATGGATTGGACGAACCACTGAATTGCCGCATTGCAGAGATATTGTATTTAAG
TGCCTAGCTCGATACATAAACGGGTCTCTCTGGTTAGACCAGATCTGAGCCTGGGAGCTCTCTGGCTAAC
TAGGGAACCCACTGCTTAAGCCTCAATAAAGCTTGCCTTGAGTGCTTCAAGTAGTGTGTGCCCGTCTGTT
GTGTGACTCTGGTAACTAGAGATCCCTCAGACCCTTTTAGTCAGTGTGGAAAATCTCTAGCAGTGGCGCC
CGAACAGGGACTTGAAAGCGAAAGGGAAACCAGAGGAGCTCTCTCGACGCAGGACTCGGCTTGCTGAAGC
GCGCACGGCAAGAGGCGAGGGGCGGCGACTGGTGAGTACGCCAAAAATTTTGACTAGCGGAGGCTAGAAG
GAGAGAGATGGGTGCGAGAGCGTCAGTATTAAGCGGGGGAGAATTAGATCGCGATGGGAAAAAATTCGGT
TAAGGCCAGGGGGAAAGAAAAAATATAAATTAAAACATATAGTATGGGCAAGCAGGGAGCTAGAACGATT
CGCAGTTAATCCTGGCCTGTTAGAAACATCAGAAGGCTGTAGACAAATACTGGGACAGCTACAACCATCC
CTTCAGACAGGATCAGAAGAACTTAGATCATTATATAATACAGTAGCAACCCTCTATTGTGTGCATCAAA
GGATAGAGATAAAAGACACCAAGGAAGCTTTAGACAAGATAGAGGAAGAGCAAAACAAAAGTAAGACCAC
CGCACAGCAAGCGGCCGCTGATCTTCAGACCTGGAGGAGGAGATATGAGGGACAATTGGAGAAGTGAATT
ATATAAATATAAAGTAGTAAAAATTGAACCATTAGGAGTAGCACCCACCAAGGCAAAGAGAAGAGTGGTG
CAGAGAGAAAAAAGAGCAGTGGGAATAGGAGCTTTGTTCCTTGGGTTCTTGGGAGCAGCAGGAAGCACTA
TGGGCGCAGCGTCAATGACGCTGACGGTACAGGCCAGACAATTATTGTCTGGTATAGTGCAGCAGCAGAA
CAATTTGCTGAGGGCTATTGAGGCGCAACAGCATCTGTTGCAACTCACAGTCTGGGGCATCAAGCAGCTC
CAGGCAAGAATCCTGGCTGTGGAAAGATACCTAAAGGATCAACAGCTCCTGGGGATTTGGGGTTGCTCTG
GAAAACTCATTTGCACCACTGCTGTGCCTTGGAATGCTAGTTGGAGTAATAAATCTCTGGAACAGATTTG
GAATCACACGACCTGGATGGAGTGGGACAGAGAAATTAACAATTACACAAGCTTAATACACTCCTTAATT
GAAGAATCGCAAAACCAGCAAGAAAAGAATGAACAAGAATTATTGGAATTAGATAAATGGGCAAGTTTGT
GGAATTGGTTTAACATAACAAATTGGCTGTGGTATATAAAATTATTCATAATGATAGTAGGAGGCTTGGT
AGGTTTAAGAATAGTTTTTGCTGTACTTTCTATAGTGAATAGAGTTAGGCAGGGATATTCACCATTATCG
TTTCAGACCCACCTCCCAACCCCGAGGGGACCCATGCATTGCATCTCAATTAGTCAGCAACCAGGTGTGG
AAAGTCCCCAGGCTCCCCAGCAGGCAGAAGTATGCAAAGCATGCGTCTCAATTAGTCAGCAACCATAGTC
CCGCCCCTAACTCCGCCCATCCCGCCCCTAACTCCGCCCAGTTCCGCCCATTCTCCGCCCCATGGCTGAC
TAATTTTTTTTATTTATGCAGAGGCCGAGGCCGCCTCGGCCTCTGAGCTATTCCAGAAGTAGTGAGGAGG
CTTTTTTGGAGGCCTAGGCTTTTGCAAAAAGCTTTCTAGAGGTACCACCGGAGCTTACCATGACCGAGTA
CAAGCCCACGGTGCGCCTCGCCACCCGCGACGACGTCCCCAGGGCCGTACGCACCCTCGCCGCCGCGTTC
GCCGACTACCCCGCCACGCGCCACACCGTCGATCCGGACCGCCACATCGAGCGGGTCACCGAGCTGCAAG
AACTCTTCCTCACGCGCGTCGGGCTCGACATCGGCAAGGTGTGGGTCGCGGACGACGGCGCCGCCGTGGC
GGTCTGGACCACGCCGGAGAGCGTCGAAGCGGGGGCGGTGTTCGCCGAGATCGGCCCGCGCATGGCCGAG
TTGAGCGGTTCCCGGCTGGCCGCGCAGCAACAGATGGAAGGCCTCCTGGCGCCGCACCGGCCCAAGGAGC
CCGCGTGGTTCCTGGCCACCGTCGGCGTCTCGCCCGACCACCAGGGCAAGGGTCTGGGCAGCGCCGTCGT
GCTCCCCGGAGTGGAGGCGGCCGAGCGCGCCGGGGTGCCCGCCTTCCTGGAGACCTCCGCGCCCCGCAAC
CTCCCCTTCTACGAGCGGCTCGGCTTCACCGTCACCGCCGACGTCGAGGTGCCCGAAGGACCGCGCACCT
GGTGCATGACCCGCAAGCCCGGTGCCAGTTAACGAATTCTAGATCTTGAGACAAATGGCAGTATTCATCC
ACAATTTTAAAAGAAAAGGGGGGATTGGGGGGTACAGTGCAGGGGAAAGAATAGTAGACATAATAGCAAC
AGACATACAAACTAAAGAATTACAAAAACAAATTACAAAAATTCAAAATTTTCGGGTTTATTACAGGGAC
AGCAGAGATCCACTTTGGCGCCGGCTCGAGGCCTGCAGGTGCAAAGATGGATAAAGTTTTAAACAGAGAG
GAATCTTTGCAGCTAATGGACCTTCTAGGTCTTGAAAGGAGTGGGAATTGGCTCCGGTGCCCGTCAGTGG
GCAGAGCGCACATCGCCCACAGTCCCCGAGAAGTTGGGGGGAGGGGTCGGCAATTGAACCGGTGCCTAGA
GAAGGTGGCGCGGGGTAAACTGGGAAAGTGATGTCGTGTACTGGCTCCGCCTTTTTCCCGAGGGTGGGGG
AGAACCGTATATAAGTGCAGTAGTCGCCGTGAACGTTCTTTTTCGCAACGGGTTTGCCGCCAGAACACAG
GTAAGTGCCGTGTGTGGTTCCCGCGGGCCTGGCCTCTTTACGGGTTATGGCCCTTGCGTGCCTTGAATTA
CTTCCACCTGGCTGCAGTACGTGATTCTTGATCCCGAGCTTCGGGTTGGAAGTGGGTGGGAGAGTTCGAG
GCCTTGCGCTTAAGGAGCCCCTTCGCCTCGTGCTTGAGTTGAGGCCTGGCCTGGGCGCTGGGGCCGCCGC
GTGCGAATCTGGTGGCACCTTCGCGCCTGTCTCGCTGCTTTCGATAAGTCTCTAGCCATTTAAAATTTTT
GATGACCTGCTGCGACGCTTTTTTTCTGGCAAGATAGTCTTGTAAATGCGGGCCAAGATCTGCACACTGG
TATTTCGGTTTTTGGGGCCGCGGGCGGCGACGGGGCCCGTGCGTCCCAGCGCACATGTTCGGCGAGGCGG
GGCCTGCGAGCGCGGCCACCGAGAATCGGACGGGGGTAGTCTCAAGCTGGCCGGCCTGCTCTGGTGCCTG
GCCTCGCGCCGCCGTGTATCGCCCCGCCCTGGGCGGCAAGGCTGGCCCGGTCGGCACCAGTTGCGTGAGC
GGAAAGATGGCCGCTTCCCGGCCCTGCTGCAGGGAGCTCAAAATGGAGGACGCGGCGCTCGGGAGAGCGG
GCGGGTGAGTCACCCACACAAAGGAAAAGGGCCTTTCCGTCCTCAGCCGTCGCTTCATGTGACTCCACGG
AGTACCGGGCGCCGTCCAGGCACCTCGATTAGTTCTCGAGCTTTTGGAGTACGTCGTCTTTAGGTTGGGG
GGAGGGGTTTTATGCGATGGAGTTTCCCCACACTGAGTGGGTGGAGACTGAAGTTAGGCCAGCTTGGCAC
TTGATGTAATTCTCCTTGGAATTTGCCCTTTTTGAGTTTGGATCTTGGTTCATTCTCAAGCCTCAGACAG
TGGTTCAAAGTTTTTTTCTTCCATTTCAGGTGTCGTGAGGCTAGCACCGCCACCATGGGCCGCCTGAACG
AGCAGCGCCTCTTCCAGCCTGACCTCTGCGACGTGGACTTGGTGCTGGTGCCCCAGCGCAGCGTCTTTCC
GGCACACAAGGGTGTGCTAGCCGCCTACAGCCAGTTCTTCCACTCACTCTTCACCCAGAACAAGCAGCTG
CAGCGTGTGGAGCTGTCCCTGGAGGCACTGGCACCTGGTGGCCTGCAGCAGATCCTCAACTTCATCTATA
CGTCCAAGCTGCTGGTCAACGCGGCCAACGTCCACGAGGTGCTCAGCGCCGCCTCATTGCTGCAGATGGC
TGACATCGCTGCGTCCTGCCAAGAGCTGCTGGACGCCCGCTCTCTAGGCCCACCAGGTCCGGGCACTGTG
GCCCTGGCCCAGCCGGCTGCCAGCTGCACTCCAGCTGCGCCGCCCTACTACTGTGACATCAAGCAGGAGG
CCGACACCCCAGGCCTGCCCAAGATCTATGCCCGCGAGGGCCCTGACCCTTACTCGGTGCGTGTTGAGGA
CGGGGCAGGGACTGCTGGTGGCACAGTGCCTGCCACCATTGGGCCAGCCCAGCCCTTCTTTAAGGAGGAG
AAGGAGGGTGGTGTCGAGGAGGCCGGTGGGCCCCCAGCCAGCTTGTGCAAGCTGGAGGGTGGAGAAGAGT
TGGAGGAAGAGCTTGGGGGTTCTGGCACCTACAGCCGCAGGGAGCAATCCCAGATCATCGTGGAGGTGAA
CCTCAACAACCAGACACTGCACGTGTCCACGGGGCCAGAGGGGAAGCCAGGTGCCGGGCCAAGCCCAGCC
ACCGTGGTTCTGGGCCGGGAGGACGGGCTGCAGAGACACTCGGACGAGGAGGAGGAGGACGACGAGGAGG
AGGAGGAGGAAGAAGAGGAAGAGGAAGGTGGTGGCAGTGGACGGGAGGAGGAGGAGGAGGAAGAGGGTGG
CAGTCAGGGAGAAGAGGAAGAAGAGGAGGAGGACGGGCACAGTGAGCAGGAAGAGGAAGAGGAGGAGGAA
GAGGAGGAAGGGCCTAGTGAGCAGGATCAAGAGAGCTCTGAGGAGGAGGAGGGGGAGGAGGGGGAGGCTG
GGGGCAAGCAGGGGCCACGGGGAAGCCGAAGCAGCCGGGCAGACCCCCCTCCCCACAGTCACATGGCCAC
ACGGTCCCGGGAGAACGCCCGGCGCCGGGGTACCCCTGAACCTGAAGAAGCTGGGCGGCGGGGTGGGAAG
AGGCCAAAGCCACCCCCTGGAGTGGCCTCTGCATCGGCCCGAGGGCCGCCAGCCACTGATGGGCTGGGGG
CCAAGGTGAAGCTGGAGGAGAAGCAGCACCATCCATGCCAGAAGTGCCCACGAGTTTTCAACAACCGCTG
GTACCTGGAGAAACACATGAATGTGACCCACAGCCGCATGCAGATCTGCGACCAGTGCGGCAAGCGCTTC
CTGCTGGAGAGCGAGCTGCTGCTGCACAGGCAGACAGACTGCGAGCGCAACATCCAGTGTGTGACATGTG
GCAAAGCTTTCAAGAAGCTTTGGTCCCTCCATGAGCATAACAAGATTGTGCACGGCTACGCAGAGAAGAA
GTTCTCATGCGAGATCTGTGAGAAGAAGTTCTACACCATGGCCCACGTGCGTAAGCACATGGTTGCCCAC
ACCAAGGACATGCCCTTCACCTGCGAGACCTGCGGAAAGTCCTTCAAGCGCAGCATGTCCCTCAAGGTGC
ACTCACTGCAGCACTCAGGGGAGAAGCCGTTCAGATGTGAGAACTGCAATGAGCGCTTCCAGTACAAGTA
CCAGCTGCGGTCACACATGAGCATCCACATTGGCCACAAGCAGTTCATGTGCCAATGGTGCGGCAAGGAC
TTCAACATGAAGCAGTACTTCGATGAGCACATGAAGACCCACACAGGAGAGAAGCCGTACATCTGCGAGA
TCTGTGGCAAGAGCTTCACCAGCCGGCCCAACATGAAGCGGCACCGGCGCACGCACACGGGCGAGAAGCC
GTACCCGTGCGACGTGTGTGGCCAGCGCTTCCGCTTCTCCAACATGCTCAAGGCCCACAAGGAGAAGTGC
TTCCGCGTCAGCCACACCCTGGCCGGCGACGGCGTCCCCGCTGCCCCAGGCCTGCCCCCAACCCAGCCCC
AGGCGCACGCACTGCCCCTGCTCCCGGGGCTGCCCCAGACCCTGCCGCCCCCGCCCCACCTGCCGCCCCC
GCCTCCGCTCTTCCCCACCACTGCCAGCCCCGGCGGGAGGATGAACGCCAACAACTAGTAATGAACTAGT
CCGTAACTTGAAAGTATTTCGATTTCTTGGCTTTATATATCTTGTGGAAAGGACGAATTAAACGGGATTC
CAAGGCCACGACGCGTTAAGTCGACAATCAACCTCTGGATTACAAAATTTGTGAAAGATTGACTGGTATT
CTTAACTATGTTGCTCCTTTTACGCTATGTGGATACGCTGCTTTAATGCCTTTGTATCATGCTATTGCTT
CCCGTATGGCTTTCATTTTCTCCTCCTTGTATAAATCCTGGTTGCTGTCTCTTTATGAGGAGTTGTGGCC
CGTTGTCAGGCAACGTGGCGTGGTGTGCACTGTGTTTGCTGACGCAACCCCCACTGGTTGGGGCATTGCC
ACCACCTGTCAGCTCCTTTCCGGGACTTTCGCTTTCCCCCTCCCTATTGCCACGGCGGAACTCATCGCCG
CCTGCCTTGCCCGCTGCTGGACAGGGGCTCGGCTGTTGGGCACTGACAATTCCGTGGTGTTGTCGGGGAA
ATCATCGTCCTTTCCTTGGCTGCTCGCCTGTGTTGCCACCTGGATTCTGCGCGGGACGTCCTTCTGCTAC
GTCCCTTCGGCCCTCAATCCAGCGGACCTTCCTTCCCGCGGCCTGCTGCCGGCTCTGCGGCCTCTTCCGC
GTCTTCGCCTTCGCCCTCAGACGAGTCGGATCTCCCTTTGGGCCGCCTCCCCGCGTCGACTTTAAGACCA
ATGACTTACAAGGCAGCTGTAGATCTTAGCCACTTTTTAAAAGAAAAGGGGGGACTGGAAGGGCTAATTC
ACTCCCAACGAAGACAAGATCTGCTTTTTGCTTGTACTGGGTCTCTCTGGTTAGACCAGATCTGAGCCTG
GGAGCTCTCTGGCTAACTAGGGAACCCACTGCTTAAGCCTCAATAAAGCTTGCCTTGAGTGCTTCAAGTA
GTGTGTGCCCGTCTGTTGTGTGACTCTGGTAACTAGAGATCCCTCAGACCCTTTTAGTCAGTGTGGAAAA
TCTCTAGCAGTACGTATAGTAGTTCATGTCATCTTATTATTCAGTATTTATAACTTGCAAAGAAATGAAT
ATCAGAGAGTGAGAGGAACTTGTTTATTGCAGCTTATAATGGTTACAAATAAAGCAATAGCATCACAAAT
TTCACAAATAAAGCATTTTTTTCACTGCATTCTAGTTGTGGTTTGTCCAAACTCATCAATGTATCTTATC
ATGTCTGGCTCTAGCTATCCCGCCCCTAACTCCGCCCATCCCGCCCCTAACTCCGCCCAGTTCCGCCCAT
TCTCCGCCCCATGGCTGACTAATTTTTTTTATTTATGCAGAGGCCGAGGCCGCCTCGGCCTCTGAGCTAT
TCCAGAAGTAGTGAGGAGGCTTTTTTGGAGGCCTAGGGACGTACCCAATTCGCCCTATAGTGAGTCGTAT
TACGCGCGCTCACTGGCCGTCGTTTTACAACGTCGTGACTGGGAAAACCCTGGCGTTACCCAACTTAATC
GCCTTGCAGCACATCCCCCTTTCGCCAGCTGGCGTAATAGCGAAGAGGCCCGCACCGATCGCCCTTCCCA
ACAGTTGCGCAGCCTGAATGGCGAATGGG
[124 nt withheld, positions 7940-8063]
C
[91 nt withheld, positions 8065-8155]
A
[49 nt withheld, positions 8157-8205]
CCTTTGACGTTGGAGTCCACGTTCTTT
[37 nt withheld, positions 8233-8269]
ACCCTATCTCGGTCTATTCTTTTGATTTATAAGGGATTTTGCCGATTTCGGCCTATTGGTTAAAAAATGA
GCTGATTTAACAAAAATTTAACGCGAATTTTAACAAAATATTAACGCTTACAATTTAGGTGGCACTTTTC
GGGGAAATGTGCGCGGAACCCCTATTTGTTTATTTTTCTAAATACATTCAAATATGTATCCGCTCATGAG
ACAATAACCCTGATAAATGCTTCAATAATATTGAAAAAGGAAGAGTATGAGTATTCAACATTTCCGTGTC
GCCCTTATTCCCTTTTTTGCGGCATTTTGCCTTCCTGTTTTTGCTCACCCAGAAACGCTGGTGAAAGTAA
AAGATGCTGAAGATCAGTTGGGTGCACGAGTGGGTTACATCGAACTGGATCTCAACAGCGGTAAGATCCT
TGAGAGTTTTCGCCCCGAAGAACGTTTTCCAATGATGAGCACTTTTAAAGTTCTGCTATGTGGCGCGGTA
TTATCCCGTATTGACGCCGGGCAAGAGCAACTCGGTCGCCGCATACACTATTCTCAGAATGACTTGGTTG
AGTACTCACCAGTCACAGAAAAGCATCTTACGGATGGCATGACAGTAAGAGAATTATGCAGTGCTGCCAT
AACCATGAGTGATAACACTGCGGCCAACTTACTTCTGACAACGATCGGAGGACCGAAGGAGCTAACCGCT
TTTTTGCACAACATGGGGGATCATGTAACTCGCCTTGATCGTTGGGAACCGGAGCTGAATGAAGCCATAC
CAAACGACGAGCGTGACACCACGATGCCTGTAGCAATGGCAACAACGTTGCGCAAACTATTAACTGGCGA
ACTACTTACTCTAGCTTCCCGGCAACAATTAATAGACTGGATGGAGGCGGATAAAGTTGCAGGACCACTT
CTGCGCTCGGCCCTTCCGGCTGGCTGGTTTATTGCTGATAAATCTGGAGCCGGTGAGCGTGGGTCTCGCG
GTATCATTGCAGCACTGGGGCCAGATGGTAAGCCCTCCCGTATCGTAGTTATCTACACGACGGGGAGTCA
GGCAACTATGGATGAACGAAATAGACAGATCGCTGAGATAGGTGCCTCACTGATTAAGCATTGGTAACTG
TCAGACCAAGTTTACTCATATATACTTTAGATTGATTTAAAACTTCATTTTTAATTTAAAAGGATCTAGG
TGAAGATCCTTTTTGATAATCTCATGACCAAAATCCCTTAACGTGAGTTTTCGTTCCACTGAGCGTCAGA
CCCCGTAGAAAAGATCAAAGGATCTTCTTGAGATCCTTTTTTTCTGCGCGTAATCTGCTGCTTGCAAACA
AAAAAACCACCGCTACCAGCGGTGGTTTGTTTGCCGGATCAAGAGCTACCAACTCTTTTTCCGAAGGTAA
CTGGCTTCAGCAGAGCGCAGATACCAAATACTGTTCTTCTAGTGTAGCCGTAGTTAGGCCACCACTTCAA
GAACTCTGTAGCACCGCCTACATACCTCGCTCTGCTAATCCTGTTACCAGTGGCTGCTGCCAGTGGCGAT
AAGTCGTGTCTTACCGGGTTGGACTCAAGACGATAGTTACCGGATAAGGCGCAGCGGTCGGGCTGAACGG
GGGGTTCGTGCACACAGCCCAGCTTGGAGCGAACGACCTACACCGAACTGAGATACCTACAGCGTGAGCT
ATGAGAAAGCGCCACGCTTCCCGAAGGGAGAAAGGCGGACAGGTATCCGGTAAGCGGCAGGGTCGGAACA
GGAGAGCGCACGAGGGAGCTTCCAGGGGGAAACGCCTGGTATCTTTATAGTCCTGTCGGGTTTCGCCACC
TCTGACTTGAGCGTCGATTTTTGTGATGCTCGTCAGGGGGGCGGAGCCTATGGAAAAACGCCAGCAACGC
GGCCTTTTTACGGTTCCTGGCCTTTTGCTGGCCTTTTGCTCACATGTTCTTTCCTGCGTTATCCCCTGAT
TCTGTGGATAACCGTATTACCGCCTTTGAGTGAGCTGATACCGCTCGCCGCAGCCGAACGACCGAGCGCA
GCGAGTCAGTGAGCGAGGAAGCGGAAGAGCGCCCAATACGCAAACCGCCTCTCCCCGCGCGTTGGCCGAT
TCATTAATGCAGCTGGCACGACAGGTTTCCCGACTGGAAAGCGGGCAGTGAGCGCAACGCAATTAATGTG
AGTTAGCTCACTCATTAGGCACCCCAGGCTTTACACTTTATGCTTCCGGCTCGTATGTTGTGTGGAATTG
TGAGCGGATAACAATTTCACACAGGAAACAGCTATGACCATGATTACGCCAAGCGCGCAATTAACCCTCA
CTAAAGGGAACAAAAGCTGGAGCTGCAAGC
