>Addgene plasmid #143290 | TFORF1539 | depositor partial sequence | sequence record 282008 | Insert
ACCGCCACCATGGGCCGCCTGAACGAGCAGCGCCTCTTCCAGCCTGACCTCTGCGACGTGGACTTGGTGC
TGGTGCCCCAGCGCAGCGTCTTTCCGGCACACAAGGGTGTGCTAGCCGCCTACAGCCAGTTCTTCCACTC
ACTCTTCACCCAGAACAAGCAGCTGCAGCGTGTGGAGCTGTCCCTGGAGGCACTGGCACCTGGTGGCCTG
CAGCAGATCCTCAACTTCATCTATACGTCCAAGCTGCTGGTCAACGCGGCCAACGTCCACGAGGTGCTCA
GCGCCGCCTCATTGCTGCAGATGGCTGACATCGCTGCGTCCTGCCAAGAGCTGCTGGACGCCCGCTCTCT
AGGCCCACCAGGTCCGGGCACTGTGGCCCTGGCCCAGCCGGCTGCCAGCTGCACTCCAGCTGCGCCGCCC
TACTACTGTGACATCAAGCAGGAGGCCGACACCCCAGGCCTGCCCAAGATCTATGCCCGCGAGGGCCCTG
ACCCTTACTCGGTGCGTGTTGAGGACGGGGCAGGGACTGCTGGTGGCACAGTGCCTGCCACCATTGGGCC
AGCCCAGCCCTTCTTTAAGGAGGAGAAGGAGGGTGGTGTCGAGGAGGCCGGTGGGCCCCCAGCCAGCTTG
TGCAAGCTGGAGGGTGGAGAAGAGTTGGAGGAAGAGCTTGGGGGTTCTGGCACCTACAGCCGCAGGGAGC
AATCCCAGATCATCGTGGAGGTGAACCTCAACAACCAGACACTGCACGTGTCCACGGGGCCAGAGGGGAA
GCCAGGTGCCGGGCCAAGCCCAGCCACCGTGGTTCTGGGCCGGGAGGACGGGCTGCAGAGACACTCGGAC
GAGGAGGAGGAGGACGACGAGGAGGAGGAGGAGGAAGAAGAGGAAGAGGAAGGTGGTGGCAGTGGACGGG
AGGAGGAGGAGGAGGAAGAGGGTGGCAGTCAGGGAGAAGAGGAAGAAGAGGAGGAGGACGGGCACAGTGA
GCAGGAAGAGGAAGAGGAGGAGGAAGAGGAGGAAGGGCCTAGTGAGCAGGATCAAGAGAGCTCTGAGGAG
GAGGAGGGGGAGGAGGGGGAGGCTGGGGGCAAGCAGGGGCCACGGGGAAGCCGAAGCAGCCGGGCAGACC
CCCCTCCCCACAGTCACATGGCCACACGGTCCCGGGAGAACGCCCGGCGCCGGGGTACCCCTGAACCTGA
AGAAGCTGGGCGGCGGGGTGGGAAGAGGCCAAAGCCACCCCCTGGAGTGGCCTCTGCATCGGCCCGAGGG
CCGCCAGCCACTGATGGGCTGGGGGCCAAGGTGAAGCTGGAGGAGAAGCAGCACCATCCATGCCAGAAGT
GCCCACGAGTTTTCAACAACCGCTGGTACCTGGAGAAACACATGAATGTGACCCACAGCCGCATGCAGAT
CTGCGACCAGTGCGGCAAGCGCTTCCTGCTGGAGAGCGAGCTGCTGCTGCACAGGCAGACAGACTGCGAG
CGCAACATCCAGTGTGTGACATGTGGCAAAGCTTTCAAGAAGCTTTGGTCCCTCCATGAGCATAACAAGA
TTGTGCACGGCTACGCAGAGAAGAAGTTCTCATGCGAGATCTGTGAGAAGAAGTTCTACACCATGGCCCA
CGTGCGTAAGCACATGGTTGCCCACACCAAGGACATGCCCTTCACCTGCGAGACCTGCGGAAAGTCCTTC
AAGCGCAGCATGTCCCTCAAGGTGCACTCACTGCAGCACTCAGGGGAGAAGCCGTTCAGATGTGAGAACT
GCAATGAGCGCTTCCAGTACAAGTACCAGCTGCGGTCACACATGAGCATCCACATTGGCCACAAGCAGTT
CATGTGCCAATGGTGCGGCAAGGACTTCAACATGAAGCAGTACTTCGATGAGCACATGAAGACCCACACA
GGAGAGAAGCCGTACATCTGCGAGATCTGTGGCAAGAGCTTCACCAGCCGGCCCAACATGAAGCGGCACC
GGCGCACGCACACGGGCGAGAAGCCGTACCCGTGCGACGTGTGTGGCCAGCGCTTCCGCTTCTCCAACAT
GCTCAAGGCCCACAAGGAGAAGTGCTTCCGCGTCAGCCACACCCTGGCCGGCGACGGCGTCCCCGCTGCC
CCAGGCCTGCCCCCAACCCAGCCCCAGGCGCACGCACTGCCCCTGCTCCCGGGGCTGCCCCAGACCCTGC
CGCCCCCGCCCCACCTGCCGCCCCCGCCTCCGCTCTTCCCCACCACTGCCAGCCCCGGCGGGAGGATGAA
CGCCAACAACTAGTAATGAACTAGTCCGTAACTTGAAAGTATTTCGATTTCTTGGCTTTATATATCTTGT
GGAAAGGACGAATTAAACGGGATTCCAAGGCCACG
