>Addgene plasmid #143290 | TFORF1539 | depositor partial sequence | sequence record 282009 | Barcode
ATTAAACGGGATTCCAAGGCCACG
